>Addgene plasmid #230244 | AiP12832 - pAAV-AiE0561m-minBG-SYFP2-WPRE3-BGHpA (Alias: CN2832) | addgene full sequence | sequence record 470526 | Addgene NGS Result
CGGGAGCTGCATGTGTCAGAGGTTTTCACCGTCATCACCGAAACGCGCGAGACGAAAGGGCCTCGTGATA
CGCCTATTTTTATAGGTTAATGTCATGATAATAATGGTTTCTTAGACGTCAGGTGGCACTTTTCGGGGAA
ATGTGCGCGGAACCCCTATTTGTTTATTTTTCTAAATACATTCAAATATGTATCCGCTCATGAGACAATA
ACCCTGATAAATGCTTCAATAATATTGAAAAAGGAAGAGTATGAGTATTCAACATTTCCGTGTCGCCCTT
ATTCCCTTTTTTGCGGCATTTTGCCTTCCTGTTTTTGCTCACCCAGAAACGCTGGTGAAAGTAAAAGATG
CTGAAGATCAGTTGGGTGCACGAGTGGGTTACATCGAACTGGATCTCAACAGCGGTAAGATCCTTGAGAG
TTTTCGCCCCGAAGAACGTTTTCCAATGATGAGCACTTTTAAAGTTCTGCTATGTGGCGCGGTATTATCC
CGTATTGACGCCGGGCAAGAGCAACTCGGTCGCCGCATACACTATTCTCAGAATGACTTGGTTGAGTACT
CACCAGTCACAGAAAAGCATCTTACGGATGGCATGACAGTAAGAGAATTATGCAGTGCTGCCATAACCAT
GAGTGATAACACTGCGGCCAACTTACTTCTGACAACGATCGGAGGACCGAAGGAGCTAACCGCTTTTTTG
CACAACATGGGGGATCATGTAACTCGCCTTGATCGTTGGGAACCGGAGCTGAATGAAGCCATACCAAACG
ACGAGCGTGACACCACGATGCCTGTAGCAATGGCAACAACGTTGCGCAAACTATTAACTGGCGAACTACT
TACTCTAGCTTCCCGGCAACAATTAATAGACTGGATGGAGGCGGATAAAGTTGCAGGACCACTTCTGCGC
TCGGCCCTTCCGGCTGGCTGGTTTATTGCTGATAAATCTGGAGCCGGTGAGCGTGGGTCTCGCGGTATCA
TTGCAGCACTGGGGCCAGATGGTAAGCCCTCCCGTATCGTAGTTATCTACACGACGGGGAGTCAGGCAAC
TATGGATGAACGAAATAGACAGATCGCTGAGATAGGTGCCTCACTGATTAAGCATTGGTAACTGTCAGAC
CAAGTTTACTCATATATACTTTAGATTGATTTAAAACTTCATTTTTAATTTAAAAGGATCTAGGTGAAGA
TCCTTTTTGATAATCTCATGACCAAAATCCCTTAACGTGAGTTTTCGTTCCACTGAGCGTCAGACCCCGT
AGAAAAGATCAAAGGATCTTCTTGAGATCCTTTTTTTCTGCGCGTAATCTGCTGCTTGCAAACAAAAAAA
CCACCGCTACCAGCGGTGGTTTGTTTGCCGGATCAAGAGCTACCAACTCTTTTTCCGAAGGTAACTGGCT
TCAGCAGAGCGCAGATACCAAATACTGTTCTTCTAGTGTAGCCGTAGTTAGGCCACCACTTCAAGAACTC
TGTAGCACCGCCTACATACCTCGCTCTGCTAATCCTGTTACCAGTGGCTGCTGCCAGTGGCGATAAGTCG
TGTCTTACCGGGTTGGACTCAAGACGATAGTTACCGGATAAGGCGCAGCGGTCGGGCTGAACGGGGGGTT
CGTGCACACAGCCCAGCTTGGAGCGAACGACCTACACCGAACTGAGATACCTACAGCGTGAGCTATGAGA
AAGCGCCACGCTTCCCGAAGGGAGAAAGGCGGACAGGTATCCGGTAAGCGGCAGGGTCGGAACAGGAGAG
CGCACGAGGGAGCTTCCAGGGGGAAACGCCTGGTATCTTTATAGTCCTGTCGGGTTTCGCCACCTCTGAC
TTGAGCGTCGATTTTTGTGATGCTCGTCAGGGGGGCGGAGCCTATGGAAAAACGCCAGCAACGCGGCCTT
TTTACGGTTCCTGGCCTTTTGCTGGCCTTTTGCTCACATGTCCTGCAGGCAGCTGCGCGCTCGCTCGCTC
ACTGAGGCCGCCCGGGCGTCGGGCGACCTTTGGTCGCCCGGCCTCAGTGAGCGAGCGAGCGCGCAGAGAG
GGAGTGGCCAACTCCATCACTAGGGGTTCCTGCGGCCGCACGCGTGCAATTGACACTTTGTAGAAACGAG
GAATTATACTCTAAGCACAACACAAGTTTTCTGCATTTGTTCCTGAAGAAAGTCCTTATTTTCTAAGGTA
CTCCTAGGCCCTGTCTATAACATTATAATCATCTTCTAGTTCATCACAGCTAAGTAAAGATTAAAGCATT
GCACATCCAGCTAAGTACTTTTCTTTTTTTAAAAAAGAGTTCATTTCCTCTCTCTTGAACTTGTTTGCTA
TAAATGTATATAAATCAGGCATGATGACAATTTAATAAGAACTTCAAGACCTGTTCATCCCATGGGATCA
CTACTGTGACGTCTTTCGGGGAGCCTTCTGATTGCTCAGCCCGAAGCACAAGCCCTATAAAATGAGAGAC
TTTGAGATGCTGGTCAGCTTGGACAGCAGAGCACTAGCCAGCTACAGCCAACCGTTCCCCAGGAACCGGG
AACAGACTGGTGGAGCCTTCCCTAGAGCAGAACTTCAGCACCCTAGACAGCTGCCACGAAGCCGGAAAGG
CAGCCCTGCCTGAAGGAAACAGCCAAGGGTAAGCAAAATCTTCCACTTCTTCCTCTCCTCTCTGTCACTG
GGACTTTGAATAGGAGTTTGTGAAAATTTCTCTCTTAAAAAGAATTTTACAGTGTTCGTCTTTTTGCAAT
AGCCAGAGCTCGGGCTGGGCATAAAAGTCAGGGCAGAGCCATCTATTGCTTACATTTGCTTCTGGGATCC
AGATCTTTCGAAGCTAGCGCTACCGGTCGCCACCATGGTGAGCAAGGGCGAGGAGCTGTTCACCGGGGTG
GTGCCCATCCTGGTCGAGCTGGACGGCGACGTAAACGGCCACAAGTTCAGCGTGTCCGGCGAGGGCGAGG
GCGATGCCACCTACGGCAAGCTGACCCTGAAGCTGATCTGCACCACCGGCAAGCTGCCCGTGCCCTGGCC
CACCCTCGTGACCACCCTGGGCTACGGCGTGCAGTGCTTCGCCCGCTACCCCGACCACATGAAGCAGCAC
GACTTCTTCAAGTCCGCCATGCCCGAAGGCTACGTCCAGGAGCGCACCATCTTCTTCAAGGACGACGGCA
ACTACAAGACCCGCGCCGAGGTGAAGTTCGAGGGCGACACCCTGGTGAACCGCATCGAGCTGAAGGGCAT
CGACTTCAAGGAGGACGGCAACATCCTGGGGCACAAGCTGGAGTACAACTACAACAGCCACAACGTCTAT
ATCACCGCCGACAAGCAGAAGAACGGCATCAAGGCCAACTTCAAGATCCGCCACAACATCGAGGACGGCG
GCGTGCAGCTCGCCGACCACTACCAGCAGAACACCCCCATCGGCGACGGCCCCGTGCTGCTGCCCGACAA
CCACTACCTGAGCTACCAGTCCAAGCTGAGCAAAGACCCCAACGAGAAGCGCGATCACATGGTCCTGCTG
GAGTTCGTGACCGCCGCCGGGATCACTCTCGGCATGGACGAGCTGTACAAGTAAGTCGACGGCGCGCCGC
GGCCGCGAATTCGATATCATAATCAACCTCTGGATTACAAAATTTGTGAAAGATTGACTGGTATTCTTAA
CTATGTTGCTCCTTTTACGCTATGTGGATACGCTGCTTTAATGCCTTTGTATCATGCTATTGCTTCCCGT
ATGGCTTTCATTTTCTCCTCCTTGTATAAATCCTGGTTAGTTCTTGCCACGGCGGAACTCATCGCCGCCT
GCCTTGCCCGCTGCTGGACAGGGGCTCGGCTGTTGGGCACTGACAATTCCGTGGCTCGAGAGATCTTCGA
CTGTGCCTTCTAGTTGCCAGCCATCTGTTGTTTGCCCCTCCCCCGTGCCTTCCTTGACCCTGGAAGGTGC
CACTCCCACTGTCCTTTCCTAATAAAATGAGGAAATTGCATCGCATTGTCTGAGTAGGTGTCATTCTATT
CTGGGGGGTGGGGTGGGGCAGGACAGCAAGGGGGAGGATTGGGAAGACAATAGCAGGCATGAGATCTCAC
GTGCGGACCGAGCGGCCGCAGGAACCCCTAGTGATGGAGTTGGCCACTCCCTCTCTGCGCGCTCGCTCGC
TCACTGAGGCCGGGCGACCAAAGGTCGCCCGACGCCCGGGCTTTGCCCGGGCGGCCTCAGTGAGCGAGCG
AGCGCGCAGCTGCCTGCAGGGGCGCCTGATGCGGTATTTTCTCCTTACGCATCTGTGCGGTATTTCACAC
CGCATA
[95 nt withheld, positions 4277-4371]
T
[46 nt withheld, positions 4373-4418]
C
[141 nt withheld, positions 4420-4560]
CCTTTGACGTTGGAGTCCACGTTCTTT
[37 nt withheld, positions 4588-4624]
ACTCTATCTCGGGCTATTCTTTTGATTTATAAGGGATTTTGCCGATTTCGGTCTATTGGTTAAAAAATGA
GCTGATTTAACAAAAATTTAACGCGAATTTTAACAAAATATTAACGTTTACAATTTTATGGTGCACTCTC
AGTACAATCTGCTCTGATGCCGCATAGTTAAGCCAGCCCCGACACCCGCCAACACCCGCTGACGCGCCCT
GACGGGCTTGTCTGCTCCCGGCATCCGCTTACAGACAAGCTGTGACCGTCTC
Features (pLannotate 1.2.2; 14 found; start..end, strand, type, name):
     16..51      -  CDS            rop (fragment): Rop protein, which maintains plasmids at low copy number; rop
    146..250     +  promoter       AmpR promoter: bla
    251..1111    +  CDS            AmpR: β-lactamase; bla; confers resistance to ampicillin, carbenicillin, and related antibiotics
   1282..1870    +  rep_origin     ori: high-copy-number ColE1/pMB1/pBR322/pUC origin of replication
   1943..1970    +  repeat_region  AAV2 ITR (fragment): inverted terminal repeat of adeno-associated virus serotype 2 inverted
   1999..2026    +  repeat_region  AAV2 ITR (fragment): inverted terminal repeat of adeno-associated virus serotype 2 inverted
   2835..3551    +  CDS            SYFP2: SYFP2 is a basic (constitutively fluorescent) yellow fluorescent protein published in 2006, derived from Aequorea victoria. It is reported to be a very rapidly-maturing monomer with moderate acid sensitivity.
   3591..3748    +  misc_feature   WPRE (fragment): woodchuck hepatitis virus posttranscriptional regulatory element
   3754..3834    +  misc_feature   WPRE (fragment): woodchuck hepatitis virus posttranscriptional regulatory element
   3851..3962    +  polyA_signal   bGH poly(A) signal: bovine growth hormone polyadenylation signal
   4080..4220    +  repeat_region  AAV2 ITR: inverted terminal repeat of adeno-associated virus serotype 2 inverted
   4225..4276    -  misc_feature   bom (fragment): basis of mobility region from pBR322
   4295..4750    +  rep_origin     f1 ori (sequence partly withheld): f1 bacteriophage origin of replication; arrow indicates direction of (+) strand synthesis
   4751..4800    -  misc_feature   bom (fragment): basis of mobility region from pBR322
