[The description below was written by a language model from this plasmid's Addgene catalogue record and pLannotate feature annotations shown in this document.]
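Description:
AiP12832 - pAAV-AiE0561m-minBG-SYFP2-WPRE3-BGHpA (alias CN2832) is an AAV transfer plasmid of about 4.9 kb built on a pAAV2 backbone and assembled by Gibson cloning. It is intended for packaging a recombinant adeno-associated virus genome that reports enhancer activity in the brain. In bacteria it is maintained at high copy through a ColE1/pUC-type origin and selected with ampicillin via the β-lactamase gene under its own promoter. An f1 phage origin and short remnants of pBR322 rop and bom sequences are also present in the backbone. A recombination-deficient growth strain is recorded, which is typical for plasmids carrying repeat-rich ITRs.

The payload lies between AAV2 inverted terminal repeats, which provide the signals for genome replication and encapsidation. The downstream ITR is annotated in full, whereas the upstream one is detected only as two short fragments. According to the name and catalogue fields, the enhancer AiE0561m is placed upstream of a minimal beta-globin promoter (minBG). Neither element is annotated in the feature table, but an unannotated stretch between the left ITR and the reporter is consistent with their position. The minimal promoter has little activity by itself, so expression of the monomeric, fast-maturing yellow fluorescent protein SYFP2 depends on the enhancer. The transcript is followed by WPRE3, a shortened woodchuck posttranscriptional regulatory element (annotated as two WPRE fragments) that boosts expression while saving packaging space, and then by the bovine growth hormone polyadenylation signal.

The construct is part of a collection of enhancer AAVs for genetic access to cortical cell types, and it is used to label specific brain cell populations with fluorescence. The record does not state which populations AiE0561m targets.
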