Addgene plasmid #230244: AiP12832 - pAAV-AiE0561m-minBG-SYFP2-WPRE3-BGHpA (Alias: CN2832)
Purpose: AiE0561m is an enhancer sequence, designed to drive AAV-mediated transgene expression in specific populations of brain cells
Depositing lab: Allen Institute for Brain Science & Boaz Levi. Depositing organization: Allen Institute. Publication: A suite of enhancer AAVs and transgenic mouse lines for genetic access to cortical cell types. Ben-Simon Y, Hooper M, Narayan S, Daigle TL, Dwivedi D, Way SW, Oster A, Stafford DA, Mich JK, Taormina MJ, Martinez RA, Opitz-Araya X, Roth JR, Alexander JR, Allen S, Amster A, Arbuckle J, Ayala A, Baker PM, Bakken TE, Barcelli T, Barta S, Bendrick J, Bertagnolli D, Bielstein C, Bishwakarma P, Bowlus J, Boyer G, Brouner K, Casian B, Casper T, Chakka AB, Chakrabarty R, Chance RK, Chavan S, Clark M, Colbert K, Collman F, Daniel S, Departee M, DiValentin P, Donadio N, Dotson N, Egdorf T, Fliss T, Gabitto M, Garcia J, Gary A, Gasperini M, Gloe J, Goldy J, Gore BB, Graybuck L, Greisman N, Haeseleer F, Halterman C, Haradon Z, Hastings SD, Helback O, Ho W, Hockemeyer D, Huang C, Huff S, Hunker A, Johansen N, Jones D, Juneau Z, Kalmbach B, Kannan M, Khem S, Kussick E, Kutsal R, Larsen R, Lee C, Lee AY, Leibly M, Lenz GH, Li S, Liang E, Lusk N, Madigan Z, Malloy J, Malone J, McCue R, Melchor J, Mollenkopf T, Moosman S, Morin E, Newman D, Ng L, Ngo K, Omstead V, Otto S, Oyama A, Pena N, Pham T, Phillips E, Pom CA, Potekhina L, Ransford S, Ray PL, Rette D, Reynoldson C, Rimorin C, Rocha D, Ruiz A, Sanchez REA, Sawyer L, Sedeno-Cortes A, Sevigny JP, Shapovalova N, Shepard N, Shulga L, Sigler AR, Siverts L, Soliman S, Somasundaram S, Staats B, Stewart K, Szelenyi E, Tieu M, Trader C, Tran A, van Velthoven CTJ, Walker M, Wang Y, Weed N, Wirthlin M, Wood T, Wynalda B, Yao Z, Zhou T, Ariza J, Dee N, Reding M, Ronellenfitch K, Mufti S, Sunkin SM, Smith KA, Esposito L, Waters J, Thyagarajan B, Yao S, Lein ES, Zeng H, Levi BP, Ngai J, Ting JT, Tasic B. Cell. 2025 May 16:S0092-8674(25)00513-6. doi: 10.1016/j.cell.2025.05.002. PubMed 40403729.
Backbone
  Vector backbone: pAAV2
  Vector type: AAV
Growth in bacteria
  Bacterial resistance: Ampicillin, 100 μg/mL
  Growth temperature: 37°C
  Growth strain: NEB Stable
  Copy number: High Copy
Gene/Insert
  Gene/Insert name: SYFP2
  Species: Synthetic
  Promoter: minBG
  Cloning method: Gibson Cloning
Terms and licenses: Academic/Nonprofit Terms; Industry Terms: Not Available to Industry
How to cite: AiP12832 - pAAV-AiE0561m-minBG-SYFP2-WPRE3-BGHpA (Alias: CN2832) was a gift from Allen Institute for Brain Science & Boaz Levi (Addgene plasmid # 230244 ; http://n2t.net/addgene:230244 ; RRID:Addgene_230244)
